>Addgene plasmid #205370 | pICH41295(pro5U)-pAT2G29080(D,C) | addgene full sequence | sequence record 405008 | Addgene NGS Result
ACAGGCTTATCTTGGACAAGAAGAAGATCGCTTGGCCTCGCGCGCAGATCAGTTGGAAGAATTTGTCCAT
TACGTAAAAGGCGAGATCACCAAGGTAGTCGGCAAATAACTGTCAGACCAAGTTTACTCATATATACTTT
AGATTGATTTAAAACTTCATTTTTAATTTAAAAGGATCTAGGTGAAGATCCTTTTTGATAATCTCATGAC
CAAAATCCCTTAACGTGAGTTTTCGTTCCACTGAGCGTCAGACCCCGTAGAAAAGATCAAAGGATCTTCT
TGAGATCCTTTTTTTCTGCGCGTAATCTGCTGCTTGCAAACAAAAAAACCACCGCTACCAGCGGTGGTTT
GTTTGCCGGATCAAGAGCTACCAACTCTTTTTCCGAAGGTAACTGGCTTCAGCAGAGCGCAGATACCAAA
TACTGTTCTTCTAGTGTAGCCGTAGTTAGGCCACCACTTCAAGAACTCTGTAGCACCGCCTACATACCTC
GCTCTGCTAATCCTGTTACCAGTGGCTGCTGCCAGTGGCGATAAGTCGTGTCTTACCGGGTTGGACTCAA
GACGATAGTTACCGGATAAGGCGCAGCGGTCGGGCTGAACGGGGGGTTCGTGCACACAGCCCAGCTTGGA
GCGAACGACCTACACCGAACTGAGATACCTACAGCGTGAGCTATGAGAAAGCGCCACGCTTCCCGAAGGG
AGAAAGGCGGACAGGTATCCGGTAAGCGGCAGGGTCGGAACAGGAGAGCGCACGAGGGAGCTTCCAGGGG
GAAACGCCTGGTATCTTTATAGTCCTGTCGGGTTTCGCCACCTCTGACTTGAGCGTCGATTTTTGTGATG
CTCGTCAGGGGGGCGGAGCCTATGGAAAAACGCCAGCAACGCGGCCTTTTTACGGTTCCTGGCCTTTTGC
TGGCCTTTTGCTCACATGTTCTTTCCTGCGTTATCCCCTGATTCTGTGGATAACCGTATTACCGCCTTTG
AGTGAGCTGATACCGCTCGCCGCAGCCGAACGACCGAGCGCAGCGAGTCAGTGAGCGAGGAAGCGGAAGA
GCGCCCAATACGCAAACCGCCTCTCCCCGCGCGTTGGCCGATTCATTAATCACTCTGTGGTCTCAGGAGT
TCCAACTAGCTGTTATTGCTATCATGTTGTGACAGTTGCGTTGAAATATTTGCGTTTGTGTTTGGATCCG
AAGCAAACGCCAAATTTGGAATTTGATATTCTCTTTTAACCTCTTGGATCCTAAATGTTCGATTTATCCT
TTTACATTTTCTCCGGCATCATTTTCTACAATGCAATAATTCCGGATATTTGTTTGAGATTCCGTTCAGA
CATATAATGAGCTGAGGTAGACGTAATTGTTTGTACGGAAGCAAAAACGTATTATAATTATTTACTTGTA
AGTTTTTAGTTGGTAGTATTAGTAAGTTATACAGAGTTGTAAATAAACTAATAATTCGATTAGACCACCA
TTATCAATATTGTTGTATGTAACAAACACGGAAGTACATAAATCGTTGAGCCGTGGAAAGGAGACAAAAC
ATATTTTTAGTCTCGTGATAAAACGAGTCGCCACGTGTCCACAGTCGGGTACGTGCATGAGATCTAACAC
ACTTTATAACTAGCTTACGTGGGACTCTCGACTTCCATAAAAACGAAGAAGATTGAAATGAATCTAATTC
ATTGTCCCCGATTTGTCTCTGTCTAAAGTCAGAGAATCAGAGATTCGTTTCAGAGTAAAATGATTTTGCA
TTGGTCCACTTAAGAGTCTCTTAACCATTCCAAAGGTTTGGTGGACAAAACATGCTCCAACCCTTTCTTA
TCCAATTTGTCCCCTCTTGTCTCTCTTTAATTAAGCCCTACCCCAAAGTTTTTCACATGATTTGTTCTTG
AAAGTGTCTCTCTCAATCTTTGTTGTTTATTATTATTATTTGATGTGAGGCGACTAGAACGTGTACAAAG
AAAAGAGGGGAGATTGGGGATTAACACGATCGATATTCCTTTTGGATTAGATACGTGAAGTACCCGAAAT
GTATAAGTTTTAACATACACTAAATTAGTGTCAGTAATAATCGGCGTAAATGAGAGGAGTCTTTCAAAAA
CATACACTACATCTTATATGTCGATCAATAGACATAGTTCATACCCAAAAAAATATACAATACGATGGTA
TAAGGTGCCATGATTTCCAAATTGAGTTTTTGCTTGATATCAGTTCCTATACATTGTTTATGAGGAACAA
GTTATGTATATATGTCTATAATTTTATCATATATATATATATATATATGATAAAATTAGTGATTATTTAT
TTGTTTCTCAATTATGATTTAAAGAGCCATAATTCTTCTTTAGCCNAAAAAAAAAAAAAAAAGATAGAAC
CATAATTCTTTCATTAACAACAATGCAGATAATTTCGTTGATGATGGTTAGTGTCCTTTTTAGTTAATAT
TGGTTCATACCCTGGCGGAGCTGATGGGTGGATGCTACGGCTACCTCTTCACTTTTATTTTCAATTTATG
ACAAAAGCTATGCCCATATGTTCTCCAAGGCCCAATATATGTAAAATTAGGCCTATGAACCAAACACTGG
TTGGCAAGGCTGGCCAACCCATGGGTGGATTCGGACATTATTTAGAACAAAACCGGTTCAAGAGAATCTA
CAGAACACAACAAGTACAGAGTCTTTTTGTCTTTGACATTTCATAAACCTTCTCTTCTCTCGATAAACTT
CAGATATTAAAAAACCCAAACTTTTATTTCCCCCAATCAAAAACCCTAATTTCTTCTTATCTTGTTTGGA
TTTTTCATTTCTTCTGTTTGATTTTATTCCACAAACACAATAAAAAAGTTTGCATTTTTTCCTCTTCTAA
GCTCGTTTCAGATCTTCGATTTCACCATTTTTATAAACTATTATGCGAACTTAGTTTTGTTCTTTGTGAT
TTTGTAATGTGAGACCACGAAGTGGCTCTTCAGTGGACGAAAGGGCCTCGTGATACGCCTATTTTTATAG
GTTAATGTCATGATAATAATGGTTTCTTAGACGTCAGGTGGCACTTTTCGGGGAAATGTGCGCGGAACCC
CTATTTGTTTATTTTTCTAAATACATTCAAATATGTATCCGCTCATGAGACAATAACCCTGATAAATGCT
TCAATAATATTGAAAAAGGAAGAGTATGCGCTCACGCAACTGGTCCAGAACCTTGACCGAACGCAGCGGT
GGTAACGGCGCAGTGGCGGTTTTCATGGCTTGTTATGACTGTTTTTTTTTGGGGTACAGTCTATGCCTCG
GGCATCCAAGCAGCAAGCGCGTTACGCCGTGGGTCGATGTTTGATGTTATGGAGCAGCAACGATGTTACG
CAGCAGGGCAGTCGCCCTAAAACAAAGTTAAACATCATGAGGGAAGCGGTGATCGCCGAAGTATCGACTC
AACTATCAGAGGTAGTTGGCGTCATCGAGCGCCATCTCGAACCGACGTTGCTGGCCGTACATTTGTACGG
CTCCGCAGTGGATGGCGGCCTGAAGCCACACAGCGATATTGATTTGCTGGTTACGGTGACCGTAAGGCTT
GATGAAACAACGCGGCGAGCTTTGATCAACGACCTTTTGGAAACTTCGGCTTCCCCTGGAGAGAGCGAGA
TTCTCCGCGCTGTAGAAGTCACCATTGTTGTGCACGACGACATCATTCCGTGGCGTTATCCAGCTAAGCG
CGAACTGCAATTTGGAGAATGGCAGCGCAATGACATTCTTGCAGGTATCTTCGAGCCAGCCACGATCGAC
ATTGATCTGGCTATCTTGCTGACAAAAGCAAGAGAACATAGCGTTGCCTTGGTAGGTCCAGCGGCGGAGG
AACTCTTTGATCCGGTTCCTGAACAGGATCTATTTGAGGCGCTAAATGAAACCTTAACGCTATGGAACTC
GCCGCCCGACTGGGCTGGCGATGAGCGAAATGTAGTGCTTACGTTGTCCCGCATTTGGTACAGCGCAGTA
ACCGGCAAAATCGCGCCGAAGGATGTCGCTGCCGACTGGGCAATGGAGCGCCTGCCGGCCCAGTATCAGC
CCGTCATACTTGAAGCTAG
Features (pLannotate 1.2.2; 6 found; start..end, strand, type, name):
    280..868     +  rep_origin     ori: high-copy-number ColE1/pMB1/pBR322/pUC origin of replication
   1051..1100    +  CDS            lacI (fragment): lac repressor; lacI; The lac repressor binds to the lac operator to inhibit transcription in E. coli. This inhibition can be relieved by adding lactose or isopropyl-β-D-thiogalactopyranoside (IPTG).
   3071..3175    +  promoter       AmpR promoter: bla
   3166..3246    -  CDS            int (fragment): INT2_ECOLX - Protein inferred from homology: Swiss-Prot protein existence level 3. Putative integrase believed to be involved in the insertion of antibiotic resistance genes into plasmids and transposons. From Escherichia coli.
   3334..3390    +  CDS            GmR (fragment): gentamycin acetyltransferase; aacC1; confers resistance to gentamycin
   3397..106     +  CDS            aadA (across the origin): S3AD_ECOLX - Experimental evidence at protein level: Swiss-Prot protein existence level 1. Mediates bacterial resistance to the antibiotics streptomycin and spectinomycin. From Escherichia coli.
