[The description below was written by a language model from this plasmid's Addgene catalogue record and pLannotate feature annotations shown in this document.]
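Description:
pICH41295(pro5U)-pAT2G29080(D,C) is a Level 0 part plasmid for the MoClo (Modular Cloning) Golden Gate system. It is built in the pICH41295 backbone, the standard acceptor for combined promoter plus 5′UTR modules. It is a small, roughly 4.1 kb bacterial cloning vector classed as a synthetic biology plasmid. A high-copy ColE1/pUC-type origin maintains it in E. coli. Selection is with spectinomycin, through an aadA aminoglycoside adenylyltransferase gene that spans the sequence numbering origin and sits downstream of an AmpR (bla) promoter. The short annotated fragments of an integrase, a gentamicin acetyltransferase and lacI appear to be non-functional remnants. The first two probably derive from the integron-type source of the resistance cassette, and the lacI piece from the original cloning region.

The payload is a 1,826 bp Arabidopsis thaliana fragment named for the locus AT2G29080, providing that gene's promoter and 5′ untranslated region as a single reusable part. The feature table does not annotate this insert, which presumably occupies the unannotated stretch between the lacI fragment and the AmpR promoter. The meaning of the "(D,C)" suffix is not stated in the record, nor are the cloning sites or flanking overhangs. In the MoClo scheme, Level 0 parts are released by Type IIS restriction enzymes with defined fusion sites and combined with coding sequence and terminator modules to make Level 1 transcription units. The associated work concerns identifying and engineering constitutive and repressible plant promoters, so this plasmid is likely intended as a promoter module for building and testing plant expression cassettes.
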