Addgene plasmid #205370: pICH41295(pro5U)-pAT2G29080(D,C)
Purpose: MoClo lvl0 Promoter + 5'UTR part
Depositing lab: Jennifer Nemhauser. Depositing organization: University of Washington. Publication: Building a pipeline to identify and engineer constitutive and repressible promoters. Yang EJY, Nemhauser JL. Quant Plant Biol. 2023 Oct 19;4:e12. doi: 10.1017/qpb.2023.10. eCollection 2023. PubMed 37901686.
Backbone
  Vector backbone: pICH41295
  Backbone manufacturer: Sylvestre Marillonnet Lab
  Vector type: Synthetic Biology
Growth in bacteria
  Bacterial resistance: Spectinomycin, 50 μg/mL
  Growth temperature: 37°C
  Growth strain: DH5alpha
  Copy number: High Copy
Gene/Insert
  Gene/Insert name: pAT2G29080(D,C)
  Species: A. thaliana (mustard weed)
  Insert size (bp): 1826
  Cloning method: Restriction Enzyme; 5′ cloning site unknown (unknown if destroyed)
Terms and licenses: Academic/Nonprofit Terms; Industry Terms: Not Available to Industry
How to cite: pICH41295(pro5U)-pAT2G29080(D,C) was a gift from Jennifer Nemhauser (Addgene plasmid # 205370 ; http://n2t.net/addgene:205370 ; RRID:Addgene_205370)
